Addgene plasmid #171723: pDest_pK7WG2_pRPS5A_CTP OleGFP
Purpose: ptpTALECD vector assembly, Destination vector;
Depositing lab: Shin-ichi Arimura. Depositing organization: University of Tokyo, Graduate School of Agricultural and Life Sciences. Publication: Targeted base editing in the plastid genome of Arabidopsis thaliana. Nakazato I, Okuno M, Yamamoto H, Tamura Y, Itoh T, Shikanai T, Takanashi H, Tsutsumi N, Arimura SI. Nat Plants. 2021 Jul;7(7):906-913. doi: 10.1038/s41477-021-00954-6. Epub 2021 Jul 1. PubMed 34211131.
Backbone
  Vector backbone: pK7WG2
  Backbone manufacturer: VIB, Ghent Univ, Kamiri et al
  Vector type: Plant Expression
Growth in bacteria
  Bacterial resistance: Chloramphenicol and Spectinomycin, 25 & 50 μg/mL
  Growth temperature: 37°C
  Growth strain: ccdB Survival
  Copy number: High Copy
Gene/Insert
  Gene/Insert name: RPS5A promoter, RecA1 plastid targeting signal upstream of attR1, GFP downstream of attR2
  Species: Synthetic
  Cloning method: Ligation Independent Cloning
Terms and licenses: Academic/Nonprofit Terms; Industry Terms: Not Available to Industry
Depositor comments: Gateway destination vector for plants to express ORFs from entry clone with RecA1 plastid targeting signal under RPS5A promoter.
How to cite: pDest_pK7WG2_pRPS5A_CTP OleGFP was a gift from Shin-ichi Arimura (Addgene plasmid # 171723 ; http://n2t.net/addgene:171723 ; RRID:Addgene_171723)
