[The description below was written by a language model from this plasmid's Addgene catalogue record and pLannotate feature annotations shown in this document.]
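Description:
pDest_pK7WG2_pRPS5A_CTP OleGFP is a Gateway destination vector built on the pK7WG2 plant binary backbone, used to assemble ptpTALECD (plastid-targeted TALE cytidine deaminase) constructs for base editing of the Arabidopsis plastid genome. The roughly 15.4 kb plasmid carries a ColE1/pMB1-type origin with a bom site for E. coli and the pVS1 oriV, RepA and StaA functions that support maintenance in Agrobacterium. Bacterial selection uses the backbone aadA spectinomycin/streptomycin marker. The unrecombined Gateway cassette also confers chloramphenicol resistance and carries ccdB, which is why the empty vector needs a ccdB-tolerant strain.

Between the nopaline-type left and right T-DNA borders there are three units. The first is the expression cassette. According to the record, the RPS5A promoter drives the RecA1 plastid targeting signal, annotated as an Arabidopsis RECA fragment, which sits immediately upstream of attR1. The attR1–CmR–ccdB–attR2 cassette follows, then a CaMV poly(A) signal. An LR reaction replaces the cassette with an ORF from an entry clone, so that the ORF is expressed as a fusion to the transit peptide and imported into chloroplasts. The promoter itself is not annotated by name; the HST fragments flagged in that region probably reflect neighbouring Arabidopsis genomic sequence.

The second unit is an oleosin–EGFP fusion (the "OleGFP" of the name) with its own CaMV poly(A) signal. Such fusions are commonly used as seed-fluorescence markers for identifying transgenic seeds, although the record does not state this purpose or name the promoter. The third unit is a NOS promoter–nptII–NOS terminator cassette, which provides kanamycin selection in plants.
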