Features (pLannotate 1.2.2; 34 found; start..end, strand, type, name):
     53..212     -  polyA_signal   CaMV poly(A) signal (fragment): cauliflower mosaic virus polyadenylation signal
    289..385     -  CDS            GUS (fragment): β-glucuronidase; uidA (or gusA) from E. coli
    380..456     -  CDS            GUS (fragment): β-glucuronidase; uidA (or gusA) from E. coli
    466..1179    -  CDS            EGFP: EGFP is a basic (constitutively fluorescent) green fluorescent protein published in 1996, derived from Aequorea victoria. It is reported to be a rapidly-maturing weak dimer with moderate acid sensitivity.
   1192..1216    +  protein_bind   attB2: mutant version of attB; recombination site for the Gateway® BP reaction BP Clonase™
   1234..1950    -  CDS            OLEO2_BRANA: Experimental evidence at protein level: Swiss-Prot protein existence level 1. May have a structural role to stabilize the lipid body during desiccation of the seed by preventing coalescence of the oil. Probably interacts with both lipid and phospholipid moieties of lipid bodies. May also provide recognition signals for specific lipase anchorage in lipolysis during seedling growth. From Brassica napus (Rape).
   2492..3016    +  CDS            MSR4 (fragment): MSRA4_ARATH - Also known as PMSR, PMSR4. Experimental evidence at protein level: Swiss-Prot protein existence level 1. Catalyzes the reduction of methionine sulfoxide (MetSO) to methionine in proteins. Plays a protective role against oxidative stress by restoring activity to proteins that have been inactivated by methionine oxidation. Prevents the methionine sulfoxidation of the heat shock protein HSP21 and its subsequent inactivation. MSRA family specifically reduces the MetSO S-enantiomer. From Arabidopsis thaliana (Mouse-ear cress).
   3484..3643    -  polyA_signal   CaMV poly(A) signal (fragment): cauliflower mosaic virus polyadenylation signal
   3714..3838    +  protein_bind   attR2: mutant version of attR; recombination site for the Gateway® LR reaction LR Clonase™
   3882..4184    -  CDS            ccdB: CCDB_ECOLI - Also known as G, letB, letD. Experimental evidence at protein level: Swiss-Prot protein existence level 1. Toxic component of a type II toxin-antitoxin (TA) system, functioning in plasmid maintainence. Responsible for the post- segregational killing (PSK) of plasmid-free cells, also referred to as a plasmid addiction system. Half-life of over 2 hours. Cell killing by CcdB is accompanied by filamentation, defects in chromosome and plasmid segregation, defects in cell division, formation of anucleate cells, decreased DNA synthesis and plasmid loss. Interferes with the activity of DN
   4189..4347    -  CDS            ccdA (fragment): CCDA_ECO57 - Also known as H, letA. Experimental evidence at protein level: Swiss-Prot protein existence level 1. Antitoxin component of a type II toxin-antitoxin (TA) system which inhibits the post-segregational killing (PSK) of plasmid-free cells, also referred to as a plasmid addiction system. Binds to and blocks the activity of CcdB; will also remove bound CcdB protein from the CcdB-GyrA complex by forming a CcdA-CcdB complex, a process termed rejuvenation. Functions as a transcriptional corepressor for the ccdAB operon, repression also requires CcdB (By similarity). From Escherichia coli
   4526..5185    -  CDS            CmR: chloramphenicol acetyltransferase; cat; confers resistance to chloramphenicol
   5186..5215    -  promoter       cat promoter (fragment): promoter of the E. coli cat gene encoding chloramphenicol acetyltransferase
   5239..5269    -  promoter       lac UV5 promoter: E. coli lac promoter with an "up" mutation
   5294..5418    -  protein_bind   attR1: mutant version of attR; recombination site for the Gateway® LR reaction LR Clonase™
   5431..5592    -  CDS            RECA (fragment): RECAC_ARATH - Experimental evidence at transcript level: Swiss-Prot protein existence level 2. Involved in recombination ability and DNA strand transfer activity. From Arabidopsis thaliana (Mouse-ear cress).
   6282..6356    -  CDS            HST (fragment): HSTC_ARATH - Also known as HPT2, VTE2-2. Experimental evidence at protein level: Swiss-Prot protein existence level 1. Involved in the synthesis of plastoquinone-9. Can use both homogentisic acid and 2,5-dihydroxyphenylacetic acid gamma-lactone as prenyl acceptors, and solanesyl diphosphate > farnesyl diphosphate > geranylgeranyl diphosphate >> phytyl diphosphate as prenyl donors. Do not catalyze the decardoxylation of homogentisate uncoupled from prenylation. From Arabidopsis thaliana (Mouse-ear cress).
   6622..6705    -  CDS            HST (fragment): HSTC_ARATH - Also known as HPT2, VTE2-2. Experimental evidence at protein level: Swiss-Prot protein existence level 1. Involved in the synthesis of plastoquinone-9. Can use both homogentisic acid and 2,5-dihydroxyphenylacetic acid gamma-lactone as prenyl acceptors, and solanesyl diphosphate > farnesyl diphosphate > geranylgeranyl diphosphate >> phytyl diphosphate as prenyl donors. Do not catalyze the decardoxylation of homogentisate uncoupled from prenylation. From Arabidopsis thaliana (Mouse-ear cress).
   6857..7228    -  CDS            HST (fragment): HSTC_ARATH - Also known as HPT2, VTE2-2. Experimental evidence at protein level: Swiss-Prot protein existence level 1. Involved in the synthesis of plastoquinone-9. Can use both homogentisic acid and 2,5-dihydroxyphenylacetic acid gamma-lactone as prenyl acceptors, and solanesyl diphosphate > farnesyl diphosphate > geranylgeranyl diphosphate >> phytyl diphosphate as prenyl donors. Do not catalyze the decardoxylation of homogentisate uncoupled from prenylation. From Arabidopsis thaliana (Mouse-ear cress).
   7314..7338    +  misc_feature   RB T-DNA repeat: right border repeat from nopaline C58 T-DNA
   7708..8109    +  CDS            Y4CG_SINFN (fragment): Protein inferred from homology: Swiss-Prot protein existence level 3. From Sinorhizobium fredii (strain NBRC 101917 / NGR234).
   8669..9298    +  CDS            pVS1 StaA: stability protein from the Pseudomonas plasmid pVS1 (Heeb et al., 2000)
   9727..10800   +  CDS            pVS1 RepA: replication protein from the Pseudomonas plasmid pVS1 (Heeb et al., 2000)
  10866..11060   +  rep_origin     pVS1 oriV: origin of replication for the Pseudomonas plasmid pVS1 (Heeb et al., 2000)
  11263..11302   +  CDS            rop (fragment): Rop protein, which maintains plasmids at low copy number; rop
  11404..11544   +  misc_feature   bom: basis of mobility region from pBR322
  11730..12318   -  rep_origin     ori: high-copy-number ColE1/pMB1/pBR322/pUC origin of replication
  12564..13351   -  CDS            SmR (fragment): aminoglycoside adenylyltransferase (Murphy, 1985); aadA; confers resistance to spectinomycin and streptomycin
  13362..13418   -  CDS            GmR (fragment): gentamycin acetyltransferase; aacC1; confers resistance to gentamycin
  13594..13617   -  promoter       Pc promoter (fragment): intI1 (promoter lies within the coding sequence); class 1 integron promoter
  13876..13900   +  misc_feature   LB T-DNA repeat: left border repeat from nopaline C58 T-DNA
  13993..14245   -  terminator     NOS terminator: nopaline synthase terminator and poly(A) signal
  14288..15079   -  CDS            neo: KKA2_KLEPN - Also known as kan, nptII. Experimental evidence at protein level: Swiss-Prot protein existence level 1. Resistance to kanamycin, neomycin, paromomycin, ribostamycin, butirosin and gentamicin B. From Klebsiella pneumoniae.
  15113..15292   -  promoter       NOS promoter: nopaline synthase promoter
>Addgene plasmid #171723 | pDest_pK7WG2_pRPS5A_CTP OleGFP | addgene full sequence | sequence record 338455 | Addgene NGS Result
CCCTTAATTCTCCGCTCATGATCGATAATTCGAGGTCGCATGCCTGCAGGTCACTGGATTTTGGTTTTAG
GAATTAGAAATTTTATTGATAGAAGTATTTTACAAATACAAATACATACTAAGGGTTTCTTATATGCTCA
ACACATGAGCGAAACCCTATAAGAACCCTAATTCCCTTATCTGGGAACTACTCACACATTATTCTGGAGA
AAAATAGAGAGAGATAGATTTGTAGAGAGAGACTGGTGATTTTTGCGGACTCTAGCATGGCCCTCCCGGC
CGCCATGGTCATTGTTTGCCTCCCTGCTGCGGTTTTTCACCGAAGTTCATGCCAGTCCAGCGTTTTTGCA
GCAGAAAAGCCGCCGACTTCGGTTTGCGGTCGCGATCCAGACTGAATGCCCACAGGCCGTCGAGTTTTTT
GATTTCACGGGTTGGGGTTTCTACAGGACGTAACATGCCGGGTTCGTACAGCTCGTCCATGCCGAGAGTG
ATCCCGGCGGCGGTCACGAACTCCAGCAGGACCATGTGATCGCGCTTCTCGTTGGGGTCTTTGCTCAGGG
CGGACTGGGTGCTCAGGTAGTGGTTGTCGGGCAGCAGCACGGGGCCGTCGCCGATGGGGGTGTTCTGCTG
GTAGTGGTCGGCGAGCTGCACGCTGCCGTCCTCGATGTTGTGGCGGATCTTGAAGTTCACCTTGATGCCG
TTCTTCTGCTTGTCGGCCATGATATAGACGTTGTGGCTGTTGTAGTTGTACTCCAGCTTGTGCCCCAGGA
TGTTGCCGTCCTCCTTGAAGTCGATGCCCTTCAGCTCGATGCGGTTCACCAGGGTGTCGCCCTCGAACTT
CACCTCGGCGCGGGTCTTGTAGTTGCCGTCGTCCTTGAAGAAGATGGTGCGCTCCTGGACGTAGCCTTCG
GGCATGGCGGACTTGAAGAAGTCGTGCTGCTTCATGTGGTCGGGGTAGCGGCTGAAGCACTGCACGCCGT
AGGTCAGGGTGGTCACGAGGGTGGGCCAGGGCACGGGCAGCTTGCCGGTGGTGCAGATGAACTTCAGGGT
CAGCTTGCCGTAGGTGGCATCGCCCTCGCCCTCGCCGGACACGCTGAACTTGTGGCCGTTTACGTCGCCG
TCCAGCTCGACCAGGATGGGCACCACCCCGGTGAACAGCTCCTCGCCCTTGCTCACCATCCGCGGGATAT
CACCACTTTGTACAAGAAAGCTGGGTCGGCGCGCCCACCCTTGAGTAGTGTGCTGGCCACCACGAGTACG
GTCACGGTCATGTTCCCCACCAGTATGTTGCTGTCCGTAGTACTGAGCTCTGTCTTTCAGATCCTGAGCT
TTGCTTCCCAACTTCATCCTTGCACTGTCCAACTTGTCTGATCCCTGTGGGTGCTCTCCCGTTGCGTACC
TATTCACAATCAATAGGTATCATACCAAGCATTTTACCTATATAGATGATATACACAGACACATTCAAGC
TAGCTAGGTCAAATTTCGTATTTAGTTAACCAAATGTTCCCTAGAATTTGCAATTTCTTATTGTTACATT
TGTTATTCGACCAAAAAAATTGATCCAAAGCTACTGGCTCAACACATGCATGCACATATTGCACAAAATT
ATGAAGTAAGATGATAAATGTGTGCTTACTTGTAAATCCAAGAGAAAACGGTTATAGCGGCAATGCCAAA
CCCTCCAGAGGAAAGAAAACCGGTGATGAGGAGTGCAACTGTGATGAGAGCCGGGACAAGGATTGGGCTG
AAGATAACGAGCAGAGGTGTTGCAACAGTCAAAGCTATGACAGTTCCAACAAGGGTAAGGCTGGAGAGAA
CAAGGAGGGAACCACCAGCTGTGACAGCAGTTGCAGCTTTAGCAATCTGCCTAGACTTGGAGTAGTCAGA
TCCTCGTCCGGACATCTGGTACTGGTCTCGGTCTCGGCCCATCATCGGGTACTGGTCTCTGCCGATGATA
TCGTGATGGGTTCCTCTAGCTGTATCCGCCATTTTTTTGTTCTTGTTTACTAGAGAGAATGAGATTTTGA
ATGAGAGATTGATCAAAAAGATGTGTATATATTTTGGAAGAGGTAGGAGTGTTTGTTAGATATATTAAGA
AAGGAGACGAGAAGTCACGTGTCAATGGAGACATCATGCAATTGTAGGCCACGTGTTAATGGCGTCACCA
TGCAGCCGCTGCATGTGTTAACGAGAGGAGTCTATTCAAAGACACGTTTGTTTTTTGCCTAGCTCAGAAT
GTGGCGTTGGCATCGAACCGAAACATAAAACGCAAAACGAACCTTTGGGCTCGTCAGTATGGGTTTGGGC
CTTCAATAGATTCCTTCTATACGGCCCACATATCCACTATTGGCAACAAAATTAGAAAAATTTAGGATTT
AGTTTTAAAATTTGTTCCGCGACATTCTAGAACAATGAAGAAAATGGATACAAATAATAAATCTATCTGC
CTCTTAAAAGTTCCAAATTTCACCACGTCACTGCTTTGATAATGCAGGTCCTCGTCGTCTCTCCTCCGCT
CATCGCCGCCGCATCTCTCTCTAAACCTCTCAATTCTCTCTCTAAAGCCGCACTCTCTTTCTCCAGAGCC
AAACCCATTTGTCCTTTCCCTCAAACCTCTCGACGACCAATCTCCGTATACAAATCCCCAATGAACAACC
TTTTCAACAGACTCGGATTCGGGTCTCGTCCTCAAGCCCAAGCTGACCCATCTTCCGCCGCAATCGCCCA
AGGACCCGACGATGATGTTCCGTCTTCAGGTCAGCAATTCGCGCAATTTGGCGCCGGTTGTTTCTGGGGA
GTGGAGCTAGCTTACCAGAGAGTTCCTGGTGTGACCAAGACCGAGGTTGGGTATAGCCATGGCATCGTGC
ACAATCCGAGTTACGAGGATGTCTGTACTGGCACTACGGGACATAACGAGGTTGTTAGAGTTCAGTATGA
TCCCAAAGAGTGTAGCTTTGAGAGCTTGCTTGATGTTTTCTGGAATCGTCATGATCCAACCACCTTGAAT
CGTCAGGTGATTGATTGCTTTAACCCTAAAAATCTAGACGTTATCAGTATCAGATCGTAATTTGAATCAA
TAGAGAGCTCTATGTGTGTTCTGCATTTGGGGCTGAATTGTTTATTAGATAACAACGACTAGATTCACCT
GTTTAGACGAACTCTCTGTCCCTTAGTCTTTAGTTCTACATACATTTGGTAGTCTCAAGTAACTATTGGC
TAAGTTGTTATGAGCTAGTTAGAATCTCAGGCCTTGTTGATATGAGGATTCGTGTTTGATTATGTGGAAG
TGACATTGCCATTTCCATTTTCGTATGCGATCTTGTACTTGAGTCTGTTCTTGTTCATGTTACTATACCT
ACATACACTTGAAGATGAATCTAGTGTTGTTGTTGTGGTTCTTCACTTACTAACTTTTATGTGTTGATCT
AAGTAGGGTGCCGGGGATCCTCTAGAGGGCCCGACGTCGCATGCCTGCAGGTCACTGGATTTTGGTTTTA
GGAATTAGAAATTTTATTGATAGAAGTATTTTACAAATACAAATACATACTAAGGGTTTCTTATATGCTC
AACACATGAGCGAAACCCTATAAGAACCCTAATTCCCTTATCTGGGAACTACTCACACATTATTCTGGAG
AAAAATAGAGAGAGATAGATTTGTAGAGAGAGACTGGTGATTTTTGCGGACTCTAGCATGGCCGCGGGAT
ATCACCACTTTGTACAAGAAAGCTGAACGAGAAACGTAAAATGATATAAATATCAATATATTAAATTAGA
TTTTGCATAAAAAACAGACTACATAATACTGTAAAACACAACATATCCAGTCACTATGGTCGACCTGCAG
ACTGGCTGTGTATAAGGGAGCCTGACATTTATATTCCCCAGAACATCAGGTTAATGGCGTTTTTGATGTC
ATTTTCGCGGTGGCTGAGATCAGCCACTTCTTCCCCGATAACGGAGACCGGCACACTGGCCATATCGGTG
GTCATCATGCGCCAGCTTTCATCCCCGATATGCACCACCGGGTAAAGTTCACGGGAGACTTTATCTGACA
GCAGACGTGCACTGGCCAGGGGGATCACCATCCGTCGCCCGGGCGTGTCAATAATATCACTCTGTACATC
CACAAACAGACGATAACGGCTCTCTCTTTTATAGGTGTAAACCTTAAACTGCATTTCACCAGCCCCTGTT
CTCGTCAGCAAAAGAGCCGTTCATTTCAATAAACCGGGCGACCTCAGCCATCCCTTCCTGATTTTCCGCT
TTCCAGCGTTCGGCACGCAGACGACGGGCTTCATTCTGCATGGTTGTGCTTACCAGACCGGAGATATTGA
CATCATATATGCCTTGAGCAACTGATAGCTGTCGCTGTCAACTGTCACTGTAATACGCTGCTTCATAGCA
TACCTCTTTTTGACATACTTCGGGTATACATATCAGTATATATTCTTATACCGCAAAAATCAGCGCGCAA
ATACGCATACTGTTATCTGGCTTTTAGTAAGCCGGATCCACGCGTTTACGCCCCGCCCTGCCACTCATCG
CAGTACTGTTGTAATTCATTAAGCATTCTGCCGACATGGAAGCCATCACAAACGGCATGATGAACCTGAA
TCGCCAGCGGCATCAGCACCTTGTCGCCTTGCGTATAATATTTGCCCATGGTGAAAACGGGGGCGAAGAA
GTTGTCCATATTGGCCACGTTTAAATCAAAACTGGTGAAACTCACCCAGGGATTGGCTGAGACGAAAAAC
ATATTCTCAATAAACCCTTTAGGGAAATAGGCCAGGTTTTCACCGTAACACGCCACATCTTGCGAATATA
TGTGTAGAAACTGCCGGAAATCGTCGTGGTATTCACTCCAGAGCGATGAAAACGTTTCAGTTTGCTCATG
GAAAACGGTGTAACAAGGGTGAACACTATCCCATATCACCAGCTCACCGTCTTTCATTGCCATACGGAAT
TCCGGATGAGCATTCATCAGGCGGGCAAGAATGTGAATAAAGGCCGGATAAAACTTGTGCTTATTTTTCT
TTACGGTCTTTAAAAAGGCCGTAATATCCAGCTGAACGGTCTGGTTATAGGTACATTGAGCAACTGACTG
AAATGCCTCAAAATGTTCTTTACGATGCCATTGGGATATATCAACGGTGGTATATCCAGTGATTTTTTTC
TCCATTTTAGCTTCCTTAGCTCCTGAAAATCTCGACGGATCCTAACTCAAAATCCACACATTATACGAGC
CGGAAGCATAAAGTGTAAAGCCTGGGGTGCCTAATGCGGCCGCCATAGTGACTGGATATGTTGTGTTTTA
CAGTATTATGTAGTCTGTTTTTTATGCAAAATCTAATTTAATATATTGATATTTATATCATTTTACGTTT
CTCGTTCAGCTTTTTTGTACAAACTTGTGATATCACTAGCCTTCGCGGCGTAGACGGTAACCGGAGAATA
GAGGCGGCGGGAGTAGCAAGAAGAAAACCGGAGCGACGGCGAAAAAGAAGAACATGGAGTGAAAGGGAAG
AGAGGAGAAAGAGGAGTGAAGCTTGGATTCAGCTTCAGAGACAAGACTAGCTGTGAATCCATGGCTGTGG
TGAGAGAAACAGAGCGTGAGCTCAAATACACAAGTACGAAATCAGAGTTATGAGAGAGGATTTGGAGAAA
GAAGATCACCTGAAGATCGTTTGCGTCGCGCGAATGAGAGAGACGGCAGAGAAAACGAGAAGCTTTAAGA
GGACGAACAAAAACCCTAATGTCACTCCTTTTATATAGATGAGAAATTTAGGGTTTGGGCTCTAATGGAG
CTGTCTACATGGGCTTTCATTTCTTTATCCAGTAAAGAACCGGTTTAACAGGTTCCCTGGTTTATACGTG
GTTTTAGCCGGTTAACTTACGGAATATTATTTTTATCTTAAGTTACACAAATTACATCATTAATAGTAAA
ACAAAATTTTATGGTGCAATTTAAGTTTTTATGATGAGTGAAATTCGAATAATATACAAATATTTTACTG
TTTAGGTTTCCCTAAACCTACTTTTAGATATGTAAATTAAACATTTTTTTTTTTTTGGTTAGAACCAAGT
CAGTGATCATAGAACTCAAAAAGCTGGTGTTTCAATTGGTACAAGCATTTTTATTGCAAGATATAAAAAT
TCAGAAGGACATATCCTTGATGTATGTACATGAAGGAACCGATTTTGACTCCAAGCTACAAAGAAGAAGA
AGAATGATATACAAAGAAAACTGCATATCCTCACCATGAAATTGAAAGCTAGAGGAAGGGGAATAACAGA
TACTCTGCGTAGAAGAGATTCCATATAAACCGATAATATCCTGAGATAGCTTCCTGCAATAATCAAATGT
TTCTACACTCCGTTAGATATACACTCCATTGATGTTCCGTGATAACGAGTTTATGTTTGTACAAAAGTAT
TTTACCTTGGTGTAGTTTGCTTTTTCTAGTACCCATGTCTACCAAAGATCAACAACAAAGATATTAGAGA
TTAATGAATTTGGCAGTGTCAAATGCAGAAACTAAAGCATATAGTTATGAAGTTCTTGTGCATTATCTCA
AAAGTATGTAAGAGATATAAGAGTATCTCATAATGCTTTACCTGGAAAATTAAGCCTGAAGCCAAGATCA
CATGTGCAGGAATCATCAAGCTACCTCTAAAAACCTGTTCATTGTTAAAGGATAAGAGGGTTGGTCTTTT
CAAAGCTGCATACTGAGGAAAGTAACAATATCGCAACAAAAATAAATTGGTGGCGATAGTTTATCAAGCT
TCTACATGCAGTAATGGTGTTCGTGCTTTAATTAACCGAAATAGTTAAGACGGAAATAGATGAATTCACC
TGAGGCATGTAGAAAGCTAGTGATATGGCTGAAACATAATTTACTAGCAGAAGTCCAGAACCGAGGAATG
CAATGTTTCTCACTCCAAGTTTTGTTGCCAGGGTTGATATTTGGAACCTATTCAAGATCAATCAAAGGCA
TGATTAACTAAACATGCTTGAACAAACACATAAAGACAATATATCAAACGGAGCTGGTTAAACATTGTCT
TTGACTGTCAAATGGATTGAGCCAAAGAGCGGAAAGAAAATGGTTATGCGTGCAGTTACTTACTTTCGAT
CTCCTTCAACATCAGGAAGGTCCTTTGTAATAGCAATGACCAGTGCAAACAGTGTCACAAAAGATGTGAT
GAACGCCACAGGTGCACTGCAAATAGCGAATCAAAAGTTGAGAGCTTAGCTTGAGCTTGGATCAGATTGT
CGTTTCCCGCCTTCAGTTTAAACTATCAGTGTTTGACAGGATATATTGGCGGGTAAACCTAAGAGAAAAG
AGCGTTTATTAGAATAATCGGATATTTAAAAGGGCGTGAAAAGGTTTATCCGTTCGTCCATTTGTATGTG
CATGCCAACCACAGGGTTCCCCTCGGGATCAAAGTACTTTAAAGTACTTTAAAGTACTTTAAAGTACTTT
GATCCAACCCCTCCGCTGCTATAGTGCAGTCGGCTTCTGACGTTCAGTGCAGCCGTCTTCTGAAAACGAC
ATGTCGCACAAGTCCTAAGTTACGCGACAGGCTGCCGCCCTGCCCTTTTCCTGGCGTTTTCTTGTCGCGT
GTTTTAGTCGCATAAAGTAGAATACTTGCGACTAGAACCGGAGACATTACGCCATGAACAAGAGCGCCGC
CGCTGGCCTGCTGGGCTATGCCCGCGTCAGCACCGACGACCAGGACTTGACCAACCAACGGGCCGAACTG
CACGCGGCCGGCTGCACCAAGCTGTTTTCCGAGAAGATCACCGGCACCAGGCGCGACCGCCCGGAGCTGG
CCAGGATGCTTGACCACCTACGCCCTGGCGACGTTGTGACAGTGACCAGGCTAGACCGCCTGGCCCGCAG
CACCCGCGACCTACTGGACATTGCCGAGCGCATCCAGGAGGCCGGCGCGGGCCTGCGTAGCCTGGCAGAG
CCGTGGGCCGACACCACCACGCCGGCCGGCCGCATGGTGTTGACCGTGTTCGCCGGCATTGCCGAGTTCG
AGCGTTCCCTAATCATCGACCGCACCCGGAGCGGGCGCGAGGCCGCCAAGGCCCGAGGCGTGAAGTTTGG
CCCCCGCCCTACCCTCACCCCGGCACAGATCGCGCACGCCCGCGAGCTGATCGACCAGGAAGGCCGCACC
GTGAAAGAGGCGGCTGCACTGCTTGGCGTGCATCGCTCGACCCTGTACCGCGCACTTGAGCGCAGCGAGG
AAGTGACGCCCACCGAGGCCAGGCGGCGCGGTGCCTTCCGTGAGGACGCATTGACCGAGGCCGACGCCCT
GGCGGCCGCCGAGAATGAACGCCAAGAGGAACAAGCATGAAACCGCACCAGGACGGCCAGGACGAACCGT
TTTTCATTACCGAAGAGATCGAGGCGGAGATGATCGCGGCCGGGTACGTGTTCGAGCCGCCCGCGCACGT
CTCAACCGTGCGGCTGCATGAAATCCTGGCCGGTTTGTCTGATGCCAAGCTGGCGGCCTGGCCGGCCAGC
TTGGCCGCTGAAGAAACCGAGCGCCGCCGTCTAAAAAGGTGATGTGTATTTGAGTAAAACAGCTTGCGTC
ATGCGGTCGCTGCGTATATGATGCGATGAGTAAATAAACAAATACGCAAGGGGAACGCATGAAGGTTATC
GCTGTACTTAACCAGAAAGGCGGGTCAGGCAAGACGACCATCGCAACCCATCTAGCCCGCGCCCTGCAAC
TCGCCGGGGCCGATGTTCTGTTAGTCGATTCCGATCCCCAGGGCAGTGCCCGCGATTGGGCGGCCGTGCG
GGAAGATCAACCGCTAACCGTTGTCGGCATCGACCGCCCGACGATTGACCGCGACGTGAAGGCCATCGGC
CGGCGCGACTTCGTAGTGATCGACGGAGCGCCCCAGGCGGCGGACTTGGCTGTGTCCGCGATCAAGGCAG
CCGACTTCGTGCTGATTCCGGTGCAGCCAAGCCCTTACGACATATGGGCCACCGCCGACCTGGTGGAGCT
GGTTAAGCAGCGCATTGAGGTCACGGATGGAAGGCTACAAGCGGCCTTTGTCGTGTCGCGGGCGATCAAA
GGCACGCGCATCGGCGGTGAGGTTGCCGAGGCGCTGGCCGGGTACGAGCTGCCCATTCTTGAGTCCCGTA
TCACGCAGCGCGTGAGCTACCCAGGCACTGCCGCCGCCGGCACAACCGTTCTTGAATCAGAACCCGAGGG
CGATGCTGCCCGCGAGGTCCAGGCGCTGGCCGCTGAAATTAAATCAAAACTCATTTGAGTTAATGAGGTA
AAGAGAAAATGAGCAAAAGCACAAACACGCTAAGTGCCGGCCGTCCGAGCGCACGCAGCAGCAAGGCTGC
AACGTTGGCCAGCCTGGCAGACACGCCAGCCATGAAGCGGGTCAACTTTCAGTTGCCGGCGGAGGATCAC
ACCAAGCTGAAGATGTACGCGGTACGCCAAGGCAAGACCATTACCGAGCTGCTATCTGAATACATCGCGC
AGCTACCAGAGTAAATGAGCAAATGAATAAATGAGTAGATGAATTTTAGCGGCTAAAGGAGGCGGCATGG
AAAATCAAGAACAACCAGGCACCGACGCCGTGGAATGCCCCATGTGTGGAGGAACGGGCGGTTGGCCAGG
CGTAAGCGGCTGGGTTGTCTGCCGGCCCTGCAATGGCACTGGAACCCCCAAGCCCGAGGAATCGGCGTGA
GCGGTCGCAAACCATCCGGCCCGGTACAAATCGGCGCGGCGCTGGGTGATGACCTGGTGGAGAAGTTGAA
GGCCGCGCAGGCCGCCCAGCGGCAACGCATCGAGGCAGAAGCACGCCCCGGTGAATCGTGGCAAGCGGCC
GCTGATCGAATCCGCAAAGAATCCCGGCAACCGCCGGCAGCCGGTGCGCCGTCGATTAGGAAGCCGCCCA
AGGGCGACGAGCAACCAGATTTTTTCGTTCCGATGCTCTATGACGTGGGCACCCGCGATAGTCGCAGCAT
CATGGACGTGGCCGTTTTCCGTCTGTCGAAGCGTGACCGACGAGCTGGCGAGGTGATCCGCTACGAGCTT
CCAGACGGGCACGTAGAGGTTTCCGCAGGGCCGGCCGGCATGGCCAGTGTGTGGGATTACGACCTGGTAC
TGATGGCGGTTTCCCATCTAACCGAATCCATGAACCGATACCGGGAAGGGAAGGGAGACAAGCCCGGCCG
CGTGTTCCGTCCACACGTTGCGGACGTACTCAAGTTCTGCCGGCGAGCCGATGGCGGAAAGCAGAAAGAC
GACCTGGTAGAAACCTGCATTCGGTTAAACACCACGCACGTTGCCATGCAGCGTACGAAGAAGGCCAAGA
ACGGCCGCCTGGTGACGGTATCCGAGGGTGAAGCCTTGATTAGCCGCTACAAGATCGTAAAGAGCGAAAC
CGGGCGGCCGGAGTACATCGAGATCGAGCTAGCTGATTGGATGTACCGCGAGATCACAGAAGGCAAGAAC
CCGGACGTGCTGACGGTTCACCCCGATTACTTTTTGATCGATCCCGGCATCGGCCGTTTTCTCTACCGCC
TGGCACGCCGCGCCGCAGGCAAGGCAGAAGCCAGATGGTTGTTCAAGACGATCTACGAACGCAGTGGCAG
CGCCGGAGAGTTCAAGAAGTTCTGTTTCACCGTGCGCAAGCTGATCGGGTCAAATGACCTGCCGGAGTAC
GATTTGAAGGAGGAGGCGGGGCAGGCTGGCCCGATCCTAGTCATGCGCTACCGCAACCTGATCGAGGGCG
AAGCATCCGCCGGTTCCTAATGTACGGAGCAGATGCTAGGGCAAATTGCCCTAGCAGGGGAAAAAGGTCG
AAAAGGTCTCTTTCCTGTGGATAGCACGTACATTGGGAACCCAAAGCCGTACATTGGGAACCGGAACCCG
TACATTGGGAACCCAAAGCCGTACATTGGGAACCGGTCACACATGTAAGTGACTGATATAAAAGAGAAAA
AAGGCGATTTTTCCGCCTAAAACTCTTTAAAACTTATTAAAACTCTTAAAACCCGCCTGGCCTGTGCATA
ACTGTCTGGCCAGCGCACAGCCGAAGAGCTGCAAAAAGCGCCTACCCTTCGGTCGCTGCGCTCCCTACGC
CCCGCCGCTTCGCGTCGGCCTATCGCGGCCGCTGGCCGCTCAAAAATGGCTGGCCTACGGCCAGGCAATC
TACCAGGGCGCGGACAAGCCGCGCCGTCGCCACTCGACCGCCGGCGCCCACATCAAGGCACCCTGCCTCG
CGCGTTTCGGTGATGACGGTGAAAACCTCTGACACATGCAGCTCCCGGAGACGGTCACAGCTTGTCTGTA
AGCGGATGCCGGGAGCAGACAAGCCCGTCAGGGCGCGTCAGCGGGTGTTGGCGGGTGTCGGGGCGCAGCC
ATGACCCAGTCACGTAGCGATAGCGGAGTGTATACTGGCTTAACTATGCGGCATCAGAGCAGATTGTACT
GAGAGTGCACCATATGCGGTGTGAAATACCGCACAGATGCGTAAGGAGAAAATACCGCATCAGGCGCTCT
TCCGCTTCCTCGCTCACTGACTCGCTGCGCTCGGTCGTTCGGCTGCGGCGAGCGGTATCAGCTCACTCAA
AGGCGGTAATACGGTTATCCACAGAATCAGGGGATAACGCAGGAAAGAACATGTGAGCAAAAGGCCAGCA
AAAGGCCAGGAACCGTAAAAAGGCCGCGTTGCTGGCGTTTTTCCATAGGCTCCGCCCCCCTGACGAGCAT
CACAAAAATCGACGCTCAAGTCAGAGGTGGCGAAACCCGACAGGACTATAAAGATACCAGGCGTTTCCCC
CTGGAAGCTCCCTCGTGCGCTCTCCTGTTCCGACCCTGCCGCTTACCGGATACCTGTCCGCCTTTCTCCC
TTCGGGAAGCGTGGCGCTTTCTCATAGCTCACGCTGTAGGTATCTCAGTTCGGTGTAGGTCGTTCGCTCC
AAGCTGGGCTGTGTGCACGAACCCCCCGTTCAGCCCGACCGCTGCGCCTTATCCGGTAACTATCGTCTTG
AGTCCAACCCGGTAAGACACGACTTATCGCCACTGGCAGCAGCCACTGGTAACAGGATTAGCAGAGCGAG
GTATGTAGGCGGTGCTACAGAGTTCTTGAAGTGGTGGCCTAACTACGGCTACACTAGAAGGACAGTATTT
GGTATCTGCGCTCTGCTGAAGCCAGTTACCTTCGGAAAAAGAGTTGGTAGCTCTTGATCCGGCAAACAAA
CCACCGCTGGTAGCGGTGGTTTTTTTGTTTGCAAGCAGCAGATTACGCGCAGAAAAAAAGGATCTCAAGA
AGATCCTTTGATCTTTTCTACGGGGTCTGACGCTCAGTGGAACGAAAACTCACGTTAAGGGATTTTGGTC
ATGCATGATATATCTCCCAATTTGTGTAGGGCTTATTATGCACGCTTAAAAATAATAAAAGCAGACTTGA
CCTGATAGTTTGGCTGTGAGCAATTATGTGCTTAGTGCATCTAACGCTTGAGTTAAGCCGCGCCGCGAAG
CGGCGTCGGCTTGAACGAATTTCTAGCTAGACATTATTTGCCGACTACCTTGGTGATCTCGCCTTTCACG
TAGTGGACAAATTCTTCCAACTGATCTGCGCGCGAGGCCAAGCGATCTTCTTCTTGTCCAAGATAAGCCT
GTCTAGCTTCAAGTATGACGGGCTGATACTGGGCCGGCAGGCGCTCCATTGCCCAGTCGGCAGCGACATC
CTTCGGCGCGATTTTGCCGGTTACTGCGCTGTACCAAATGCGGGACAACGTAAGCACTACATTTCGCTCA
TCGCCAGCCCAGTCGGGCGGCGAGTTCCATAGCGTTAAGGTTTCATTTAGCGCCTCAAATAGATCCTGTT
CAGGAACCGGATCAAAGAGTTCCTCCGCCGCTGGACCTACCAAGGCAACGCTATGTTCTCTTGCTTTTGT
CAGCAAGATAGCCAGATCAATGTCGATCGTGGCTGGCTCGAAGATACCTGCAAGAATGTCATTGCGCTGC
CATTCTCCAAATTGCAGTTCGCGCTTAGCTGGATAACGCCACGGAATGATGTCGTCGTGCACAACAATGG
TGACTTCTACAGCGCGGAGAATCTCGCTCTCTCCAGGGGAAGCCGAAGTTTCCAAAAGGTCGTTGATCAA
AGCTCGCCGCGTTGTTTCATCAAGCCTTACGGTCACCGTAACCAGCAAATCAATATCACTGTGTGGCTTC
AGGCCGCCATCCACTGCGGAGCCGTACAAATGTACGGCCAGCAACGTCGGTTCGAGATGGCGCTCGATGA
CGCCAACTACCTCTGATAGTTGAGTCGATACTTCGGCGATCACCGCTTCCCCCATGATGTTTAACTTTGT
TTTAGGGCGACTGCCCTGCTGCGTAACATCGTTGCTGCTCCATAACATCAAACATCGACCCACGGCGTAA
CGCGCTTGCTGCTTGGATGCCCGAGGCATAGACTGTACCCCAAAAAAACAGTCATAACAAGCCATGAAAA
CCGCCACTGCGCCGTTACCACCGCTGCGTTCGGTCAAGGTTCTGGACCAGTTGCGTGAGCGCATACGCTA
CTTGCATTACAGCTTACGAACCGAACAGGCTTATGTCCACTGGGTTCGTGCCCGAATTGATCACAGGCAG
CAACGCTCTGTCATCGTTACAATCAACATGCTACCCTCCGCGAGATCATCCGTGTTTCAAACCCGGCAGC
TTAGTTGCCGTTCTTCCGAATAGCATCGGTAACATGAGCAAAGTCTGCCGCCTTACAACGGCTCTCCCGC
TGACGCCGTCCCGGACTGATGGGCTGCCTGTATCGAGTGGTGATTTTGTGCCGAGCTGCCGGTCGGGGAG
CTGTTGGCTGGCTGGTGGCAGGATATATTGTGGTGTAAACAAATTGACGCTTAGACAACTTAATAACACA
TTGCGGACGTTTTTAATGTACTGAATTAACGCCGAATTGAATTATCAGCTTGCATGCCGGTCGATCTAGT
AACATAGATGACACCGCGCGCGATAATTTATCCTAGTTTGCGCGCTATATTTTGTTTTCTATCGCGTATT
AAATGTATAATTGCGGGACTCTAATCATAAAAACCCATCTCATAAATAACGTCATGCATTACATGTTAAT
TATTACATGCTTAACGTAATTCAACAGAAATTATATGATAATCATCGCAAGACCGGCAACAGGATTCAAT
CTTAAGAAACTTTATTGCCAAATGTTTGAACGATCTGCTTGACTCTAGCTAGAGTCCGAACCCCAGAGTC
CCGCTCAGAAGAACTCGTCAAGAAGGCGATAGAAGGCGATGCGCTGCGAATCGGGAGCGGCGATACCGTA
AAGCACGAGGAAGCGGTCAGCCCATTCGCCGCCAAGCTCTTCAGCAATATCACGGGTAGCCAACGCTATG
TCCTGATAGCGGTCCGCCACACCCAGCCGGCCACAGTCGATGAATCCAGAAAAGCGGCCATTTTCCACCA
TGATATTCGGCAAGCAGGCATCGCCGTGGGTCACGACGAGATCCTCGCCGTCGGGCATCCGCGCCTTGAG
CCTGGCGAACAGTTCGGCTGGCGCGAGCCCCTGATGCTCTTCGTCCAGATCATCCTGATCGACAAGACCG
GCTTCCATCCGAGTACGTGCTCGCTCGATGCGATGTTTCGCTTGGTGGTCGAATGGGCAGGTAGCCGGAT
CAAGCGTATGCAGCCGCCGCATTGCATCAGCCATGATGGATACTTTCTCGGCAGGAGCAAGGTGAGATGA
CAGGAGATCCTGCCCCGGCACTTCGCCCAATAGCAGCCAGTCCCTTCCCGCTTCAGTGACAACGTCGAGC
ACAGCTGCGCAAGGAACGCCCGTCGTGGCCAGCCACGATAGCCGCGCTGCCTCGTCTTGGAGTTCATTCA
GGGCACCGGACAGGTCGGTCTTGACAAAAAGAACCGGGCGCCCCTGCGCTGACAGCCGGAACACGGCGGC
ATCAGAGCAGCCGATTGTCTGTTGTGCCCAGTCATAGCCGAATAGCCTCTCCACCCAAGCGGCCGGAGAA
CCTGCGTGCAATCCATCTTGTTCAATCATGCCTCGATCGAGTTGAGAGTGAATATGAGACTCTAATTGGA
TACCGAGGGGAATTTATGGAACGTCAGTGGAGCATTTTTGACAAGAAATATTTGCTAGCTGATAGTGACC
TTAGGCGACTTTTGAACGCGCAATAATGGTTTCTGACGTATGTGCTTAGCTCATTAAACTCCAGAAACCC
GCGGCTCAGTGGCTCCTTCAACGTTGCGGTTCTGTCAGTTCCAAACGTAAAACGGCTTGTCCCGCGTCAT
CGGCGGGGGTCATAACGTGACT
